Addgene plasmid #143976: TFORF1757
Purpose: Lentiviral vector for overexpressing transcription factor ORFs with unique 24-bp barcodes. Barcodes facilitate identification of transcription factors in pooled screens.
Depositing lab: Feng Zhang. Depositing organization: Broad Institute. Publication: A transcription factor atlas of directed differentiation. Joung J, Ma S, Tay T, Geiger-Schuller KR, Kirchgatterer PC, Verdine VK, Guo B, Arias-Garcia MA, Allen WE, Singh A, Kuksenko O, Abudayyeh OO, Gootenberg JS, Fu Z, Macrae RK, Buenrostro JD, Regev A, Zhang F. Cell. 2023 Jan 5;186(1):209-229.e26. doi: 10.1016/j.cell.2022.11.026. PubMed 36608654.
Backbone
  Vector backbone: pLX_TRC317
  Backbone manufacturer: Broad Institute Genetic Perturbation Platform
  Backbone size w/o insert (bp): 8264
  Vector type: Mammalian Expression, Lentiviral
  Selectable markers: Puromycin
Growth in bacteria
  Bacterial resistance: Ampicillin, 100 μg/mL
  Growth temperature: 37°C
  Growth strain: NEB Stable
  Copy number: High Copy
Gene/Insert
  Gene/Insert name: ZNF189
  Species: H. sapiens (human)
  Insert size (bp): 1856
  Entrez Gene: ZNF189
  Promoter: EF1a
  Cloning method: Unknown
  Sequencing primers: 5′ GGGTGGAGACTGAAGTTAGGCCAG; 3′ CACATAGCGTAAAAGGAGCAACATAG
Terms and licenses: Academic/Nonprofit Terms; Industry Terms: Not Available to Industry
Depositor comments: XM_006717281,XM_011518998,XM_006717280,NM_197977,XM_017015121,ENST00000259395 . The transcription factor ORF portion of this plasmid was synthesized by Genewiz. Please test multiple small colonies in case of plasmid recombination. To make this collection available in a timely manner, a portion of this collection was not fully sequenced by Addgene. If an Addgene verified full plasmid sequence is not available, please contact us prior to placing an order to request the full sequence.
How to cite: TFORF1757 was a gift from Feng Zhang (Addgene plasmid # 143976 ; http://n2t.net/addgene:143976 ; RRID:Addgene_143976)
