[The description below was written by a language model from this plasmid's Addgene catalogue record and pLannotate feature annotations shown in this document.]
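Description:
TFORF1757 is a lentiviral mammalian expression plasmid built on the pLX_TRC317 backbone and carrying the human zinc-finger gene ZNF189 as its open reading frame. It belongs to a barcoded transcription factor ORF collection in which each ORF is paired with a unique 24-bp barcode, so that the factor delivered to a cell can be identified by sequencing in pooled overexpression screens. In bacteria the plasmid is maintained through a high-copy ColE1/pUC-type origin and selected by ampicillin resistance (AmpR, β-lactamase). An f1 origin and remnants of a lac/T7/T3 cloning region are also present in the backbone. The depositor warns that the plasmid can recombine.

The viral portion has a third-generation, self-inactivating layout. An RSV promoter drives a truncated HIV-1 5' LTR, followed by the Ψ packaging signal with a gag fragment, the Rev response element for Rev-dependent nuclear export of the genomic RNA, a cPPT/CTS element, and a ΔU3 3' LTR that disables LTR promoter activity after integration. Within this unit, an SV40 promoter drives the puromycin N-acetyltransferase gene for selection of transduced mammalian cells. A separate EF-1α promoter drives ZNF189. A WPRE downstream of the ORF enhances transcript stability and expression, and an SV40 polyadenylation signal lies beyond the 3' LTR.

The automated annotation labels only about the first 390 bp after the EF-1α promoter as ZNF189, whereas the catalogue gives an insert size of 1856 bp. The unannotated stretch up to the WPRE presumably holds the rest of the ORF and the barcode, but the barcode position is not annotated. The short U6 promoter fragment in this region is a partial match only.
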