Features (pLannotate 1.2.2; 31 found; start..end, strand, type, name):
      5..231     +  promoter       RSV promoter: Rous sarcoma virus enhancer/promoter
    232..412     +  LTR            5' LTR (truncated): truncated 5' long terminal repeat (LTR) from HIV-1
    459..584     +  misc_feature   HIV-1 Ψ: packaging signal of human immunodeficiency virus type 1
    568..931     +  CDS            HIV-1 gag (fragment): gag protein from human immunodeficiency virus 1; gag
   1077..1310    +  misc_feature   RRE: The Rev response element (RRE) of HIV-1 allows for Rev-dependent mRNA export from the nucleus to the cytoplasm.
   1687..1713    +  CDS            Rev (fragment): human immunodeficiency virus 1 (HIV-1) Rev protein; rev; enhances nuclear export of unspliced and incompletely spliced viral mRNAs
   1720..1743    +  promoter       SV40 promoter (fragment): SV40 early promoter
   1744..1815    +  promoter       SV40 promoter (fragment): SV40 enhancer and early promoter
   1839..1974    +  rep_origin     SV40 ori: SV40 origin of replication
   2020..2616    +  CDS            PuroR (fragment): puromycin N-acetyltransferase; pac from Streptomyces; confers resistance to puromycin
   2665..2782    +  misc_feature   cPPT/CTS: central polypurine tract and central termination sequence of HIV-1
   2847..2913    +  CDS            small t antigen (fragment): SV40 (simian virus 40) small t antigen
   2920..4098    +  promoter       EF-1α promoter: strong constitutive promoter for human elongation factor EF-1α
   4115..4504    +  CDS            ZNF189 (fragment): ZN189_HUMAN - Experimental evidence at protein level: Swiss-Prot protein existence level 1. May be involved in transcriptional regulation. From Homo sapiens (Human).
   5882..5935    +  promoter       U6 promoter (fragment): RNA polymerase III promoter for human U6 snRNA
   5977..6565    +  misc_feature   WPRE: woodchuck hepatitis virus posttranscriptional regulatory element
   6616..6635    +  misc_feature   cPPT/CTS (fragment): central polypurine tract and central termination sequence of HIV-1
   6637..6870    +  LTR            3' LTR (ΔU3): self-inactivating 3' long terminal repeat (LTR) from HIV-1
   6948..7069    +  polyA_signal   SV40 poly(A) signal: SV40 polyadenylation signal
   7109..7244    +  rep_origin     SV40 ori: SV40 origin of replication
   7265..7283    -  promoter       T7 promoter: promoter for bacteriophage T7 RNA polymerase
   7291..7446    +  CDS            lacZα (fragment): LacZα fragment of β-galactosidase; lacZ fragment
   7451..7879    +  rep_origin     f1 ori (sequence partly withheld): f1 bacteriophage origin of replication; arrow indicates direction of (+) strand synthesis
   7932..8036    +  promoter       AmpR promoter: bla
   8037..8897    +  CDS            AmpR: β-lactamase; bla; confers resistance to ampicillin, carbenicillin, and related antibiotics
   9068..9656    +  rep_origin     ori: high-copy-number ColE1/pMB1/pBR322/pUC origin of replication
   9839..9931    +  CDS            lacI (fragment): lac repressor; lacI; The lac repressor binds to the lac operator to inhibit transcription in E. coli. This inhibition can be relieved by adding lactose or isopropyl-β-D-thiogalactopyranoside (IPTG).
   9944..9965    +  protein_bind   CAP binding site: CAP binding activates transcription in the presence of cAMP. E. coli catabolite activator protein
   9980..10010   +  promoter       lac promoter: promoter for the E. coli lac operon
  10018..10034   +  protein_bind   lac operator: The lac repressor binds to the lac operator to inhibit transcription in E. coli. This inhibition can be relieved by adding lactose or isopropyl-β-D-thiogalactopyranoside (IPTG). lac repressor encoded by lacI
  10079..10097   +  promoter       T3 promoter: promoter for bacteriophage T3 RNA polymerase
>Addgene plasmid #143976 | TFORF1757 | addgene full sequence | sequence record 400554 | Addgene NGS Result
TTAATGTAGTCTTATGCAATACTCTTGTAGTCTTGCAACATGGTAACGATGAGTTAGCAACATGCCTTAC
AAGGAGAGAAAAAGCACCGTGCATGCCGATTGGTGGAAGTAAGGTGGTACGATCGTGCCTTATTAGGAAG
GCAACAGACGGGTCTGACATGGATTGGACGAACCACTGAATTGCCGCATTGCAGAGATATTGTATTTAAG
TGCCTAGCTCGATACATAAACGGGTCTCTCTGGTTAGACCAGATCTGAGCCTGGGAGCTCTCTGGCTAAC
TAGGGAACCCACTGCTTAAGCCTCAATAAAGCTTGCCTTGAGTGCTTCAAGTAGTGTGTGCCCGTCTGTT
GTGTGACTCTGGTAACTAGAGATCCCTCAGACCCTTTTAGTCAGTGTGGAAAATCTCTAGCAGTGGCGCC
CGAACAGGGACTTGAAAGCGAAAGGGAAACCAGAGGAGCTCTCTCGACGCAGGACTCGGCTTGCTGAAGC
GCGCACGGCAAGAGGCGAGGGGCGGCGACTGGTGAGTACGCCAAAAATTTTGACTAGCGGAGGCTAGAAG
GAGAGAGATGGGTGCGAGAGCGTCAGTATTAAGCGGGGGAGAATTAGATCGCGATGGGAAAAAATTCGGT
TAAGGCCAGGGGGAAAGAAAAAATATAAATTAAAACATATAGTATGGGCAAGCAGGGAGCTAGAACGATT
CGCAGTTAATCCTGGCCTGTTAGAAACATCAGAAGGCTGTAGACAAATACTGGGACAGCTACAACCATCC
CTTCAGACAGGATCAGAAGAACTTAGATCATTATATAATACAGTAGCAACCCTCTATTGTGTGCATCAAA
GGATAGAGATAAAAGACACCAAGGAAGCTTTAGACAAGATAGAGGAAGAGCAAAACAAAAGTAAGACCAC
CGCACAGCAAGCGGCCGCTGATCTTCAGACCTGGAGGAGGAGATATGAGGGACAATTGGAGAAGTGAATT
ATATAAATATAAAGTAGTAAAAATTGAACCATTAGGAGTAGCACCCACCAAGGCAAAGAGAAGAGTGGTG
CAGAGAGAAAAAAGAGCAGTGGGAATAGGAGCTTTGTTCCTTGGGTTCTTGGGAGCAGCAGGAAGCACTA
TGGGCGCAGCGTCAATGACGCTGACGGTACAGGCCAGACAATTATTGTCTGGTATAGTGCAGCAGCAGAA
CAATTTGCTGAGGGCTATTGAGGCGCAACAGCATCTGTTGCAACTCACAGTCTGGGGCATCAAGCAGCTC
CAGGCAAGAATCCTGGCTGTGGAAAGATACCTAAAGGATCAACAGCTCCTGGGGATTTGGGGTTGCTCTG
GAAAACTCATTTGCACCACTGCTGTGCCTTGGAATGCTAGTTGGAGTAATAAATCTCTGGAACAGATTTG
GAATCACACGACCTGGATGGAGTGGGACAGAGAAATTAACAATTACACAAGCTTAATACACTCCTTAATT
GAAGAATCGCAAAACCAGCAAGAAAAGAATGAACAAGAATTATTGGAATTAGATAAATGGGCAAGTTTGT
GGAATTGGTTTAACATAACAAATTGGCTGTGGTATATAAAATTATTCATAATGATAGTAGGAGGCTTGGT
AGGTTTAAGAATAGTTTTTGCTGTACTTTCTATAGTGAATAGAGTTAGGCAGGGATATTCACCATTATCG
TTTCAGACCCACCTCCCAACCCCGAGGGGACCCATGCATTGCATCTCAATTAGTCAGCAACCAGGTGTGG
AAAGTCCCCAGGCTCCCCAGCAGGCAGAAGTATGCAAAGCATGCGTCTCAATTAGTCAGCAACCATAGTC
CCGCCCCTAACTCCGCCCATCCCGCCCCTAACTCCGCCCAGTTCCGCCCATTCTCCGCCCCATGGCTGAC
TAATTTTTTTTATTTATGCAGAGGCCGAGGCCGCCTCGGCCTCTGAGCTATTCCAGAAGTAGTGAGGAGG
CTTTTTTGGAGGCCTAGGCTTTTGCAAAAAGCTTTCTAGAGGTACCACCGGAGCTTACCATGACCGAGTA
CAAGCCCACGGTGCGCCTCGCCACCCGCGACGACGTCCCCAGGGCCGTACGCACCCTCGCCGCCGCGTTC
GCCGACTACCCCGCCACGCGCCACACCGTCGATCCGGACCGCCACATCGAGCGGGTCACCGAGCTGCAAG
AACTCTTCCTCACGCGCGTCGGGCTCGACATCGGCAAGGTGTGGGTCGCGGACGACGGCGCCGCCGTGGC
GGTCTGGACCACGCCGGAGAGCGTCGAAGCGGGGGCGGTGTTCGCCGAGATCGGCCCGCGCATGGCCGAG
TTGAGCGGTTCCCGGCTGGCCGCGCAGCAACAGATGGAAGGCCTCCTGGCGCCGCACCGGCCCAAGGAGC
CCGCGTGGTTCCTGGCCACCGTCGGCGTCTCGCCCGACCACCAGGGCAAGGGTCTGGGCAGCGCCGTCGT
GCTCCCCGGAGTGGAGGCGGCCGAGCGCGCCGGGGTGCCCGCCTTCCTGGAGACCTCCGCGCCCCGCAAC
CTCCCCTTCTACGAGCGGCTCGGCTTCACCGTCACCGCCGACGTCGAGGTGCCCGAAGGACCGCGCACCT
GGTGCATGACCCGCAAGCCCGGTGCCAGTTAACGAATTCTAGATCTTGAGACAAATGGCAGTATTCATCC
ACAATTTTAAAAGAAAAGGGGGGATTGGGGGGTACAGTGCAGGGGAAAGAATAGTAGACATAATAGCAAC
AGACATACAAACTAAAGAATTACAAAAACAAATTACAAAAATTCAAAATTTTCGGGTTTATTACAGGGAC
AGCAGAGATCCACTTTGGCGCCGGCTCGAGGCCTGCAGGTGCAAAGATGGATAAAGTTTTAAACAGAGAG
GAATCTTTGCAGCTAATGGACCTTCTAGGTCTTGAAAGGAGTGGGAATTGGCTCCGGTGCCCGTCAGTGG
GCAGAGCGCACATCGCCCACAGTCCCCGAGAAGTTGGGGGGAGGGGTCGGCAATTGAACCGGTGCCTAGA
GAAGGTGGCGCGGGGTAAACTGGGAAAGTGATGTCGTGTACTGGCTCCGCCTTTTTCCCGAGGGTGGGGG
AGAACCGTATATAAGTGCAGTAGTCGCCGTGAACGTTCTTTTTCGCAACGGGTTTGCCGCCAGAACACAG
GTAAGTGCCGTGTGTGGTTCCCGCGGGCCTGGCCTCTTTACGGGTTATGGCCCTTGCGTGCCTTGAATTA
CTTCCACCTGGCTGCAGTACGTGATTCTTGATCCCGAGCTTCGGGTTGGAAGTGGGTGGGAGAGTTCGAG
GCCTTGCGCTTAAGGAGCCCCTTCGCCTCGTGCTTGAGTTGAGGCCTGGCCTGGGCGCTGGGGCCGCCGC
GTGCGAATCTGGTGGCACCTTCGCGCCTGTCTCGCTGCTTTCGATAAGTCTCTAGCCATTTAAAATTTTT
GATGACCTGCTGCGACGCTTTTTTTCTGGCAAGATAGTCTTGTAAATGCGGGCCAAGATCTGCACACTGG
TATTTCGGTTTTTGGGGCCGCGGGCGGCGACGGGGCCCGTGCGTCCCAGCGCACATGTTCGGCGAGGCGG
GGCCTGCGAGCGCGGCCACCGAGAATCGGACGGGGGTAGTCTCAAGCTGGCCGGCCTGCTCTGGTGCCTG
GCCTCGCGCCGCCGTGTATCGCCCCGCCCTGGGCGGCAAGGCTGGCCCGGTCGGCACCAGTTGCGTGAGC
GGAAAGATGGCCGCTTCCCGGCCCTGCTGCAGGGAGCTCAAAATGGAGGACGCGGCGCTCGGGAGAGCGG
GCGGGTGAGTCACCCACACAAAGGAAAAGGGCCTTTCCGTCCTCAGCCGTCGCTTCATGTGACTCCACGG
AGTACCGGGCGCCGTCCAGGCACCTCGATTAGTTCTCGAGCTTTTGGAGTACGTCGTCTTTAGGTTGGGG
GGAGGGGTTTTATGCGATGGAGTTTCCCCACACTGAGTGGGTGGAGACTGAAGTTAGGCCAGCTTGGCAC
TTGATGTAATTCTCCTTGGAATTTGCCCTTTTTGAGTTTGGATCTTGGTTCATTCTCAAGCCTCAGACAG
TGGTTCAAAGTTTTTTTCTTCCATTTCAGGTGTCGTGAGGCTAGCACCGCCACCATGATGGAGAATTATG
GAAACCTGGTCTCACTGGATGTTTTGAACAGAGATAAGGATGAGGAGCCAACTGTAAAACAAGAGATTGA
AGAAATTGAGGAAGAAGTGGAACCACAGGGTGTAATAGTTACAAGAATCAAAAGTGAAATTGACCAGGAT
CCTATGGGTAGAGAAACATTTGAACTTGTTGGTAGGTTAGATAAACAAAGAGGGATCTTCCTATGGGAAA
TACCAAGGGAATCTTTGACCCAGGAACAGAGAATGTTCAGAGAAAACACTAACATTATCCGTAAAAGACC
AAACTCAGAAGAGAAATGCCATAAATGTGAAGAATGTGGAAAGGGTTTTGTCCGCAAGGCCCATTTCATT
CAACATCAAAGGGTCCATACTGGTGAGAAACCTTTTCAGTGCAATGAATGTGGGAAAAGTTTTAGTCGCA
GTTCATTTGTTATTGAACATCAGAGAATTCACACTGGGGAAAGGCCCTATGAGTGTAATTACTGTGGAAA
AACCTTTAGTGTGAGCTCAACCCTTATTAGACATCAGAGAATCCACACTGGAGAAAGACCCTATCAGTGT
AATCAGTGTAAACAGAGCTTCAGCCAGAGAAGGAGCCTTGTTAAACATCAAAGGATTCATACAGGTGAGA
AACCCCATAAATGTAGTGACTGTGGGAAAGCCTTCAGTTGGAAATCACACCTTATTGAGCATCAAAGAAC
TCACACTGGTGAGAAACCTTATCACTGTACCAAATGTAAGAAGAGCTTTAGTCGAAATTCATTGCTTGTT
GAGCATCAAAGAATTCACACTGGGGAAAGACCCCATAAATGTGGTGAATGTGGGAAAGCCTTTCGATTAA
GCACATACCTTATACAACACCAAAAAATTCACACTGGCGAGAAGCCTTTTCTTTGTATTGAGTGTGGAAA
AAGTTTCAGTCGGAGCTCATTCCTTATTGAACATCAGAGGATCCATACTGGTGAAAGACCTTATCAGTGC
AAAGAGTGTGGGAAAAGTTTCAGTCAGCTTTGCAACCTTACTCGTCATCAGAGAATTCACACAGGAGACA
AGCCCCATAAATGTGAGGAATGTGGAAAAGCCTTTAGTAGAAGCTCAGGTCTTATTCAGCATCAGAGAAT
TCACACCAGGGAGAAGACTTATCCATACAATGAAACTAAGGAAAGTTTTGATCCAAATTGCAGTCTTGTT
ATACAGCAGGAAGTCTACCCTAAGGAGAAATCTTATAAATGTGATGAATGTGGGAAAACTTTTAGTGTTA
GTGCTCATCTTGTACAACATCAAAGAATCCACACTGGTGAAAAGCCCTATCTATGTACTGTCTGTGGGAA
AAGCTTCAGCCGGAGCTCATTTCTTATTGAACATCAGAGAATCCACACTGGTGAGAGACCCTATCTGTGC
AGACAGTGTGGAAAAAGCTTTAGTCAGCTTTGTAATCTTATTCGACATCAGGGTGTTCACACAGGTAATA
AACCCCATAAATGTGATGAATGTGGAAAGGCCTTTAGCCGGAACTCGGGTCTTATTCAGCATCAGAGAAT
ACACACAGGAGAGAAACCTTATAAGTGTGAGAAGTGCGACAAAAGTTTCAGTCAACAGCGCAGTCTTGTC
AACCATCAGAAGATCCATGCAGAGGTGAAAACCCAAGAAACCCATGAATGTGACGCTTGTGGTGAAGCCT
TTAATTGCCGTATTTCTCTTATTCAGCATCAGAAATTGCACACAGCATGGATGCAATAGTAATGAACTAG
TCCGTAACTTGAAAGTATTTCGATTTCTTGGCTTTATATATCTTGTGGAAAGGACGAACACTCTGTGACA
ATACGGCTTTAACGCGTTAAGTCGACAATCAACCTCTGGATTACAAAATTTGTGAAAGATTGACTGGTAT
TCTTAACTATGTTGCTCCTTTTACGCTATGTGGATACGCTGCTTTAATGCCTTTGTATCATGCTATTGCT
TCCCGTATGGCTTTCATTTTCTCCTCCTTGTATAAATCCTGGTTGCTGTCTCTTTATGAGGAGTTGTGGC
CCGTTGTCAGGCAACGTGGCGTGGTGTGCACTGTGTTTGCTGACGCAACCCCCACTGGTTGGGGCATTGC
CACCACCTGTCAGCTCCTTTCCGGGACTTTCGCTTTCCCCCTCCCTATTGCCACGGCGGAACTCATCGCC
GCCTGCCTTGCCCGCTGCTGGACAGGGGCTCGGCTGTTGGGCACTGACAATTCCGTGGTGTTGTCGGGGA
AATCATCGTCCTTTCCTTGGCTGCTCGCCTGTGTTGCCACCTGGATTCTGCGCGGGACGTCCTTCTGCTA
CGTCCCTTCGGCCCTCAATCCAGCGGACCTTCCTTCCCGCGGCCTGCTGCCGGCTCTGCGGCCTCTTCCG
CGTCTTCGCCTTCGCCCTCAGACGAGTCGGATCTCCCTTTGGGCCGCCTCCCCGCGTCGACTTTAAGACC
AATGACTTACAAGGCAGCTGTAGATCTTAGCCACTTTTTAAAAGAAAAGGGGGGACTGGAAGGGCTAATT
CACTCCCAACGAAGACAAGATCTGCTTTTTGCTTGTACTGGGTCTCTCTGGTTAGACCAGATCTGAGCCT
GGGAGCTCTCTGGCTAACTAGGGAACCCACTGCTTAAGCCTCAATAAAGCTTGCCTTGAGTGCTTCAAGT
AGTGTGTGCCCGTCTGTTGTGTGACTCTGGTAACTAGAGATCCCTCAGACCCTTTTAGTCAGTGTGGAAA
ATCTCTAGCAGTACGTATAGTAGTTCATGTCATCTTATTATTCAGTATTTATAACTTGCAAAGAAATGAA
TATCAGAGAGTGAGAGGAACTTGTTTATTGCAGCTTATAATGGTTACAAATAAAGCAATAGCATCACAAA
TTTCACAAATAAAGCATTTTTTTCACTGCATTCTAGTTGTGGTTTGTCCAAACTCATCAATGTATCTTAT
CATGTCTGGCTCTAGCTATCCCGCCCCTAACTCCGCCCATCCCGCCCCTAACTCCGCCCAGTTCCGCCCA
TTCTCCGCCCCATGGCTGACTAATTTTTTTTATTTATGCAGAGGCCGAGGCCGCCTCGGCCTCTGAGCTA
TTCCAGAAGTAGTGAGGAGGCTTTTTTGGAGGCCTAGGGACGTACCCAATTCGCCCTATAGTGAGTCGTA
TTACGCGCGCTCACTGGCCGTCGTTTTACAACGTCGTGACTGGGAAAACCCTGGCGTTACCCAACTTAAT
CGCCTTGCAGCACATCCCCCTTTCGCCAGCTGGCGTAATAGCGAAGAGGCCCGCACCGATCGCCCTTCCC
AACAGTTGCGCAGCCTGAATGGCGAATGGG
[124 nt withheld, positions 7451-7574]
C
[91 nt withheld, positions 7576-7666]
A
[49 nt withheld, positions 7668-7716]
CCTTTGACGTTGGAGTCCACGTTCTTT
[37 nt withheld, positions 7744-7780]
ACCCTATCTCGGTCTATTCTTTTGATTTATAAGGGATTTTGCCGATTTCGGCCTATTGGTTAAAAAATGA
GCTGATTTAACAAAAATTTAACGCGAATTTTAACAAAATATTAACGCTTACAATTTAGGTGGCACTTTTC
GGGGAAATGTGCGCGGAACCCCTATTTGTTTATTTTTCTAAATACATTCAAATATGTATCCGCTCATGAG
ACAATAACCCTGATAAATGCTTCAATAATATTGAAAAAGGAAGAGTATGAGTATTCAACATTTCCGTGTC
GCCCTTATTCCCTTTTTTGCGGCATTTTGCCTTCCTGTTTTTGCTCACCCAGAAACGCTGGTGAAAGTAA
AAGATGCTGAAGATCAGTTGGGTGCACGAGTGGGTTACATCGAACTGGATCTCAACAGCGGTAAGATCCT
TGAGAGTTTTCGCCCCGAAGAACGTTTTCCAATGATGAGCACTTTTAAAGTTCTGCTATGTGGCGCGGTA
TTATCCCGTATTGACGCCGGGCAAGAGCAACTCGGTCGCCGCATACACTATTCTCAGAATGACTTGGTTG
AGTACTCACCAGTCACAGAAAAGCATCTTACGGATGGCATGACAGTAAGAGAATTATGCAGTGCTGCCAT
AACCATGAGTGATAACACTGCGGCCAACTTACTTCTGACAACGATCGGAGGACCGAAGGAGCTAACCGCT
TTTTTGCACAACATGGGGGATCATGTAACTCGCCTTGATCGTTGGGAACCGGAGCTGAATGAAGCCATAC
CAAACGACGAGCGTGACACCACGATGCCTGTAGCAATGGCAACAACGTTGCGCAAACTATTAACTGGCGA
ACTACTTACTCTAGCTTCCCGGCAACAATTAATAGACTGGATGGAGGCGGATAAAGTTGCAGGACCACTT
CTGCGCTCGGCCCTTCCGGCTGGCTGGTTTATTGCTGATAAATCTGGAGCCGGTGAGCGTGGGTCTCGCG
GTATCATTGCAGCACTGGGGCCAGATGGTAAGCCCTCCCGTATCGTAGTTATCTACACGACGGGGAGTCA
GGCAACTATGGATGAACGAAATAGACAGATCGCTGAGATAGGTGCCTCACTGATTAAGCATTGGTAACTG
TCAGACCAAGTTTACTCATATATACTTTAGATTGATTTAAAACTTCATTTTTAATTTAAAAGGATCTAGG
TGAAGATCCTTTTTGATAATCTCATGACCAAAATCCCTTAACGTGAGTTTTCGTTCCACTGAGCGTCAGA
CCCCGTAGAAAAGATCAAAGGATCTTCTTGAGATCCTTTTTTTCTGCGCGTAATCTGCTGCTTGCAAACA
AAAAAACCACCGCTACCAGCGGTGGTTTGTTTGCCGGATCAAGAGCTACCAACTCTTTTTCCGAAGGTAA
CTGGCTTCAGCAGAGCGCAGATACCAAATACTGTTCTTCTAGTGTAGCCGTAGTTAGGCCACCACTTCAA
GAACTCTGTAGCACCGCCTACATACCTCGCTCTGCTAATCCTGTTACCAGTGGCTGCTGCCAGTGGCGAT
AAGTCGTGTCTTACCGGGTTGGACTCAAGACGATAGTTACCGGATAAGGCGCAGCGGTCGGGCTGAACGG
GGGGTTCGTGCACACAGCCCAGCTTGGAGCGAACGACCTACACCGAACTGAGATACCTACAGCGTGAGCT
ATGAGAAAGCGCCACGCTTCCCGAAGGGAGAAAGGCGGACAGGTATCCGGTAAGCGGCAGGGTCGGAACA
GGAGAGCGCACGAGGGAGCTTCCAGGGGGAAACGCCTGGTATCTTTATAGTCCTGTCGGGTTTCGCCACC
TCTGACTTGAGCGTCGATTTTTGTGATGCTCGTCAGGGGGGCGGAGCCTATGGAAAAACGCCAGCAACGC
GGCCTTTTTACGGTTCCTGGCCTTTTGCTGGCCTTTTGCTCACATGTTCTTTCCTGCGTTATCCCCTGAT
TCTGTGGATAACCGTATTACCGCCTTTGAGTGAGCTGATACCGCTCGCCGCAGCCGAACGACCGAGCGCA
GCGAGTCAGTGAGCGAGGAAGCGGAAGAGCGCCCAATACGCAAACCGCCTCTCCCCGCGCGTTGGCCGAT
TCATTAATGCAGCTGGCACGACAGGTTTCCCGACTGGAAAGCGGGCAGTGAGCGCAACGCAATTAATGTG
AGTTAGCTCACTCATTAGGCACCCCAGGCTTTACACTTTATGCTTCCGGCTCGTATGTTGTGTGGAATTG
TGAGCGGATAACAATTTCACACAGGAAACAGCTATGACCATGATTACGCCAAGCGCGCAATTAACCCTCA
CTAAAGGGAACAAAAGCTGGAGCTGCAAGC
