>Addgene plasmid #143976 | TFORF1757 | depositor partial sequence | sequence record 284055 | Insert
ACCGCCACCATGATGGAGAATTATGGAAACCTGGTCTCACTGGATGTTTTGAACAGAGATAAGGATGAGG
AGCCAACTGTAAAACAAGAGATTGAAGAAATTGAGGAAGAAGTGGAACCACAGGGTGTAATAGTTACAAG
AATCAAAAGTGAAATTGACCAGGATCCTATGGGTAGAGAAACATTTGAACTTGTTGGTAGGTTAGATAAA
CAAAGAGGGATCTTCCTATGGGAAATACCAAGGGAATCTTTGACCCAGGAACAGAGAATGTTCAGAGAAA
ACACTAACATTATCCGTAAAAGACCAAACTCAGAAGAGAAATGCCATAAATGTGAAGAATGTGGAAAGGG
TTTTGTCCGCAAGGCCCATTTCATTCAACATCAAAGGGTCCATACTGGTGAGAAACCTTTTCAGTGCAAT
GAATGTGGGAAAAGTTTTAGTCGCAGTTCATTTGTTATTGAACATCAGAGAATTCACACTGGGGAAAGGC
CCTATGAGTGTAATTACTGTGGAAAAACCTTTAGTGTGAGCTCAACCCTTATTAGACATCAGAGAATCCA
CACTGGAGAAAGACCCTATCAGTGTAATCAGTGTAAACAGAGCTTCAGCCAGAGAAGGAGCCTTGTTAAA
CATCAAAGGATTCATACAGGTGAGAAACCCCATAAATGTAGTGACTGTGGGAAAGCCTTCAGTTGGAAAT
CACACCTTATTGAGCATCAAAGAACTCACACTGGTGAGAAACCTTATCACTGTACCAAATGTAAGAAGAG
CTTTAGTCGAAATTCATTGCTTGTTGAGCATCAAAGAATTCACACTGGGGAAAGACCCCATAAATGTGGT
GAATGTGGGAAAGCCTTTCGATTAAGCACATACCTTATACAACACCAAAAAATTCACACTGGCGAGAAGC
CTTTTCTTTGTATTGAGTGTGGAAAAAGTTTCAGTCGGAGCTCATTCCTTATTGAACATCAGAGGATCCA
TACTGGTGAAAGACCTTATCAGTGCAAAGAGTGTGGGAAAAGTTTCAGTCAGCTTTGCAACCTTACTCGT
CATCAGAGAATTCACACAGGAGACAAGCCCCATAAATGTGAGGAATGTGGAAAAGCCTTTAGTAGAAGCT
CAGGTCTTATTCAGCATCAGAGAATTCACACCAGGGAGAAGACTTATCCATACAATGAAACTAAGGAAAG
TTTTGATCCAAATTGCAGTCTTGTTATACAGCAGGAAGTCTACCCTAAGGAGAAATCTTATAAATGTGAT
GAATGTGGGAAAACTTTTAGTGTTAGTGCTCATCTTGTACAACATCAAAGAATCCACACTGGTGAAAAGC
CCTATCTATGTACTGTCTGTGGGAAAAGCTTCAGCCGGAGCTCATTTCTTATTGAACATCAGAGAATCCA
CACTGGTGAGAGACCCTATCTGTGCAGACAGTGTGGAAAAAGCTTTAGTCAGCTTTGTAATCTTATTCGA
CATCAGGGTGTTCACACAGGTAATAAACCCCATAAATGTGATGAATGTGGAAAGGCCTTTAGCCGGAACT
CGGGTCTTATTCAGCATCAGAGAATACACACAGGAGAGAAACCTTATAAGTGTGAGAAGTGCGACAAAAG
TTTCAGTCAACAGCGCAGTCTTGTCAACCATCAGAAGATCCATGCAGAGGTGAAAACCCAAGAAACCCAT
GAATGTGACGCTTGTGGTGAAGCCTTTAATTGCCGTATTTCTCTTATTCAGCATCAGAAATTGCACACAG
CATGGATGCAATAGTAATGAACTAGTCCGTAACTTGAAAGTATTTCGATTTCTTGGCTTTATATATCTTG
TGGAAAGGACGAACACTCTGTGACAATACGGCTTTA
