>Addgene plasmid #143976 | TFORF1757 | depositor partial sequence | sequence record 284056 | Barcode
ACACTCTGTGACAATACGGCTTTA
